>Addgene plasmid #179091 | pRDA_275 | addgene full sequence | sequence record 352528 | Addgene NGS Result
TTTATGCTTCCGGCTCGTATGTTGTGTGGAATTGTGAGCGGATAACAATTTCACACAGGAAACAGCTATG
ACCATGATTACGCCAAGCGCGCAATTAACCCTCACTAAAGGGAACAAAAGCTGGAGCTGCAAGCTTAATG
TAGTCTTATGCAATACTCTTGTAGTCTTGCAACATGGTAACGATGAGTTAGCAACATGCCTTACAAGGAG
AGAAAAAGCACCGTGCATGCCGATTGGTGGAAGTAAGGTGGTACGATCGTGCCTTATTAGGAAGGCAACA
GACGGGTCTGACATGGATTGGACGAACCACTGAATTGCCGCATTGCAGAGATATTGTATTTAAGTGCCTA
GCTCGATACATAAACGGGTCTCTCTGGTTAGACCAGATCTGAGCCTGGGAGCTCTCTGGCTAACTAGGGA
ACCCACTGCTTAAGCCTCAATAAAGCTTGCCTTGAGTGCTTCAAGTAGTGTGTGCCCGTCTGTTGTGTGA
CTCTGGTAACTAGAGATCCCTCAGACCCTTTTAGTCAGTGTGGAAAATCTCTAGCAGTGGCGCCCGAACA
GGGACTTGAAAGCGAAAGGGAAACCAGAGGAGCTCTCTCGACGCAGGACTCGGCTTGCTGAAGCGCGCAC
GGCAAGAGGCGAGGGGCGGCGACTGGTGAGTACGCCAAAAATTTTGACTAGCGGAGGCTAGAAGGAGAGA
GATGGGTGCGAGAGCGTCAGTATTAAGCGGGGGAGAATTAGATCGCGATGGGAAAAAATTCGGTTAAGGC
CAGGGGGAAAGAAAAAATATAAATTAAAACATATAGTATGGGCAAGCAGGGAGCTAGAACGATTCGCAGT
TAATCCTGGCCTGTTAGAAACATCAGAAGGCTGTAGACAAATACTGGGACAGCTACAACCATCCCTTCAG
ACAGGATCAGAAGAACTTAGATCATTATATAATACAGTAGCAACCCTCTATTGTGTGCATCAAAGGATAG
AGATAAAAGACACCAAGGAAGCTTTAGACAAGATAGAGGAAGAGCAAAACAAAAGTAAGACCACCGCACA
GCAAGCGGCCGCTGATCTTCAGACCTGGAGGAGGAGATATGAGGGACAATTGGAGAAGTGAATTATATAA
ATATAAAGTAGTAAAAATTGAACCATTAGGAGTAGCACCCACCAAGGCAAAGAGAAGAGTGGTGCAGAGA
GAAAAAAGAGCAGTGGGAATAGGAGCTTTGTTCCTTGGGTTCTTGGGAGCAGCAGGAAGCACTATGGGCG
CAGCGTCAATGACGCTGACGGTACAGGCCAGACAATTATTGTCTGGTATAGTGCAGCAGCAGAACAATTT
GCTGAGGGCTATTGAGGCGCAACAGCATCTGTTGCAACTCACAGTCTGGGGCATCAAGCAGCTCCAGGCA
AGAATCCTGGCTGTGGAAAGATACCTAAAGGATCAACAGCTCCTGGGGATTTGGGGTTGCTCTGGAAAAC
TCATTTGCACCACTGCTGTGCCTTGGAATGCTAGTTGGAGTAATAAATCTCTGGAACAGATTTGGAATCA
CACGACCTGGATGGAGTGGGACAGAGAAATTAACAATTACACAAGCTTAATACACTCCTTAATTGAAGAA
TCGCAAAACCAGCAAGAAAAGAATGAACAAGAATTATTGGAATTAGATAAATGGGCAAGTTTGTGGAATT
GGTTTAACATAACAAATTGGCTGTGGTATATAAAATTATTCATAATGATAGTAGGAGGCTTGGTAGGTTT
AAGAATAGTTTTTGCTGTACTTTCTATAGTGAATAGAGTTAGGCAGGGATATTCACCATTATCGTTTCAG
ACCCACCTCCCAACCCCGAGGGGACCCTGGTACCCATGCATGCATGAATTCTAGATCTTGAGACAAATGG
CAGTATTCATCCACAATTTTAAAAGAAAAGGGGGGATTGGGGGGTACAGTGCAGGGGAAAGAATAGTAGA
CATAATAGCAACAGACATACAAACTAAAGAATTACAAAAACAAATTACAAAAATTCAAAATTTTCGGGTT
TATTACAGGGACAGCAGAGATCCACTTTGGCGCCGGCTCGAGGGGGCCCGGGTGCAAAGATGGATAAAGT
TTTAAACAGAGAGGAATCTTTGCAGCTAATGGACCTTCTAGGTCTTGAAAGGAGTGGGAATTGGCTCCGG
TGCCCGTCAGTGGGCAGAGCGCACATCGCCCACAGTCCCCGAGAAGTTGGGGGGAGGGGTCGGCAATTGA
ACCGGTGCCTAGAGAAGGTGGCGCGGGGTAAACTGGGAAAGTGATGTCGTGTACTGGCTCCGCCTTTTTC
CCGAGGGTGGGGGAGAACCGTATATAAGTGCAGTAGTCGCCGTGAACGTTCTTTTTCGCAACGGGTTTGC
CGCCAGAACACAGGTAAGTGCCGTGTGTGGTTCCCGCGGGCCTGGCCTCTTTACGGGTTATGGCCCTTGC
GTGCCTTGAATTACTTCCACCTGGCTGCAGTACGTGATTCTTGATCCCGAGCTTCGGGTTGGAAGTGGGT
GGGAGAGTTCGAGGCCTTGCGCTTAAGGAGCCCCTTCGCCTCGTGCTTGAGTTGAGGCCTGGCCTGGGCG
CTGGGGCCGCCGCGTGCGAATCTGGTGGCACCTTCGCGCCTGTCTCGCTGCTTTCGATAAGTCTCTAGCC
ATTTAAAATTTTTGATGACCTGCTGCGACGCTTTTTTTCTGGCAAGATAGTCTTGTAAATGCGGGCCAAG
ATCTGCACACTGGTATTTCGGTTTTTGGGGCCGCGGGCGGCGACGGGGCCCGTGCGTCCCAGCGCACATG
TTCGGCGAGGCGGGGCCTGCGAGCGCGGCCACCGAGAATCGGACGGGGGTAGTCTCAAGCTGGCCGGCCT
GCTCTGGTGCCTGGCCTCGCGCCGCCGTGTATCGCCCCGCCCTGGGCGGCAAGGCTGGCCCGGTCGGCAC
CAGTTGCGTGAGCGGAAAGATGGCCGCTTCCCGGCCCTGCTGCAGGGAGCTCAAAATGGAGGACGCGGCG
CTCGGGAGAGCGGGCGGGTGAGTCACCCACACAAAGGAAAAGGGCCTTTCCGTCCTCAGCCGTCGCTTCA
TGTGACTCCACGGAGTACCGGGCGCCGTCCAGGCACCTCGATTAGTTCTCGAGCTTTTGGAGTACGTCGT
CTTTAGGTTGGGGGGAGGGGTTTTATGCGATGGAGTTTCCCCACACTGAGTGGGTGGAGACTGAAGTTAG
GCCAGCTTGGCACTTGATGTAATTCTCCTTGGAATTTGCCCTTTTTGAGTTTGGATCTTGGTTCATTCTC
AAGCCTCAGACAGTGGTTCAAAGTTTTTTTCTTCCATTTCAGGTGTCGTGAGGGATCCACCATGGCACCA
AAGAAGAAGCGGAAGGTCGCAGCCGACAAGAAGTACAGCATCGGCCTGGACATCGGCACCAACTCTGTGG
GCTGGGCCGTGATCACCGACGAGTACAAGGTGCCCAGCAAGAAATTCAAGGTGCTGGGCAACACCGACCG
GCACAGCATCAAGAAGAACCTGATCGGAGCCCTGCTGTTCGACAGCGGCGAAACAGCCGAGGCCACCCGG
CTGAAGAGAACCGCCAGAAGAAGATACACCAGACGGAAGAACCGGATCTGCTATCTGCAAGAGATCTTCA
GCAACGAGATGGCCAAGGTGGACGACAGCTTCTTCCACAGACTGGAAGAGTCCTTCCTGGTGGAAGAGGA
TAAGAAGCACGAGCGGCACCCCATCTTCGGCAACATCGTGGACGAGGTGGCCTACCACGAGAAGTACCCC
ACCATCTACCACCTGAGAAAGAAACTGGTGGACAGCACCGACAAGGCCGACCTGCGGCTGATCTATCTGG
CCCTGGCCCACATGATCAAGTTCCGGGGCCACTTCCTGATCGAGGGCGACCTGAACCCCGACAACAGCGA
CGTGGACAAGCTGTTCATCCAGCTGGTGCAGACCTACAACCAGCTGTTCGAGGAAAACCCCATCAACGCC
AGCGGCGTAGACGCCAAGGCCATCCTGTCTGCCAGACTGAGCAAGAGCAGACGGCTGGAAAATCTGATCG
CCCAGCTGCCCGGCGAGAAGAAGAATGGCCTGTTCGGAAACCTGATTGCCCTGAGCCTGGGCCTGACCCC
CAACTTCAAGAGCAACTTCGACCTGGCCGAGGATGCCAAACTGCAGCTGAGCAAGGACACCTACGACGAC
GACCTGGACAACCTGCTGGCCCAGATCGGCGACCAGTACGCCGACCTGTTTCTGGCCGCCAAGAACCTGT
CCGACGCCATCCTGCTGAGCGACATCCTGAGAGTGAACACCGAGATCACCAAGGCCCCCCTGAGCGCCTC
TATGATCAAGAGATACGACGAGCACCACCAGGACCTGACCCTGCTGAAAGCTCTCGTGCGGCAGCAGCTG
CCTGAGAAGTACAAAGAGATTTTCTTCGACCAGAGCAAGAACGGCTACGCCGGCTACATTGACGGCGGAG
CCAGCCAGGAAGAGTTCTACAAGTTCATCAAGCCCATCCTGGAAAAGATGGACGGCACCGAGGAACTGCT
CGTGAAGCTGAACAGAGAGGACCTGCTGCGGAAGCAGCGTACGTTCGACAACGGCAGCATCCCCCACCAG
ATCCACCTGGGAGAGCTGCACGCCATTCTGCGGCGGCAGGAAGATTTTTACCCATTCCTGAAGGACAACC
GGGAAAAGATCGAGAAGATCCTGACCTTCCGCATCCCCTACTACGTGGGCCCTCTGGCCAGGGGAAACAG
CAGATTCGCCTGGATGACCAGAAAGAGCGAGGAAACCATCACCCCCTGGAACTTCGAGGAAGTGGTGGAC
AAGGGCGCTAGCGCCCAGAGCTTCATCGAGCGGATGACCAACTTCGATAAGAACCTGCCCAACGAGAAGG
TGCTGCCCAAGCACAGCCTGCTGTACGAGTACTTCACCGTGTATAACGAGCTGACCAAAGTGAAATACGT
GACCGAGGGAATGAGAAAGCCCGCCTTCCTGAGCGGCGAGCAGAAAAAGGCCATCGTGGACCTGCTGTTC
AAGACCAACCGGAAAGTGACCGTGAAGCAGCTGAAAGAGGACTACTTCAAGAAAATCGAGTGCTTCGACT
CCGTGGAAATCTCCGGCGTGGAAGATCGGTTCAACGCCTCCCTGGGCACATACCACGATCTGCTGAAAAT
TATCAAGGACAAGGACTTCCTGGACAATGAGGAAAACGAGGACATTCTGGAAGATATCGTGCTGACCCTG
ACACTGTTTGAGGACAGAGAGATGATCGAGGAACGGCTGAAAACCTATGCCCACCTGTTCGACGACAAAG
TGATGAAGCAGCTGAAGCGGCGGAGATACACCGGCTGGGGCAGGCTGAGCCGGAAGCTGATCAACGGCAT
CCGGGACAAGCAGTCCGGCAAGACAATCCTGGATTTCCTGAAGTCCGACGGCTTCGCCAACAGAAACTTC
ATGCAGCTGATCCACGACGACAGCCTGACCTTTAAAGAGGACATCCAGAAAGCCCAGGTGTCCGGCCAGG
GCGATAGCCTGCACGAGCACATTGCCAATCTGGCCGGCAGCCCCGCCATTAAGAAGGGCATCCTGCAGAC
AGTGAAGGTGGTGGACGAGCTCGTGAAAGTGATGGGCCGGCACAAGCCCGAGAACATCGTGATCGAAATG
GCCAGAGAGAACCAGACCACCCAGAAGGGACAGAAGAACAGCCGCGAGAGAATGAAGCGGATCGAAGAGG
GCATCAAAGAGCTGGGCAGCCAGATCCTGAAAGAACACCCCGTGGAAAACACCCAGCTGCAGAACGAGAA
GCTGTACCTGTACTACCTGCAGAATGGGCGGGATATGTACGTGGACCAGGAACTGGACATCAACCGGCTG
TCCGACTACGATGTGGACCATATCGTGCCTCAGAGCTTTCTGAAGGACGACTCCATCGACAACAAGGTGC
TGACCAGAAGCGACAAGAACCGGGGCAAGAGCGACAACGTGCCCTCCGAAGAGGTCGTGAAGAAGATGAA
GAACTACTGGCGGCAGCTGCTGAACGCCAAGCTGATTACCCAGAGAAAGTTCGACAATCTGACCAAGGCC
GAGAGAGGCGGCCTGAGCGAACTGGATAAGGCCGGCTTCATCAAGAGACAGCTGGTGGAAACCCGGCAGA
TCACAAAGCACGTGGCACAGATCCTGGACTCCCGGATGAACACTAAGTACGACGAGAATGACAAGCTGAT
CCGGGAAGTGAAAGTGATCACCCTGAAGTCCAAGCTGGTGTCCGATTTCCGGAAGGATTTCCAGTTTTAC
AAAGTGCGCGAGATCAACAACTACCACCACGCCCACGACGCCTACCTGAACGCCGTCGTGGGAACCGCCC
TGATCAAAAAGTACCCTAAGCTGGAAAGCGAGTTCGTGTACGGCGACTACAAGGTGTACGACGTGCGGAA
GATGATCGCCAAGAGCGAGCAGGAAATCGGCAAGGCTACCGCCAAGTACTTCTTCTACAGCAACATCATG
AACTTTTTCAAGACCGAGATTACCCTGGCCAACGGCGAGATCCGGAAGCGGCCTCTGATCGAGACAAACG
GCGAAACCGGGGAGATCGTGTGGGATAAGGGCCGGGATTTTGCCACCGTGCGGAAAGTGCTGAGCATGCC
CCAAGTGAATATCGTGAAAAAGACCGAGGTGCAGACAGGCGGCTTCAGCAAAGAGTCTATCCGGCCCAAG
AGGAACAGCGATAAGCTGATCGCCAGAAAGAAGGACTGGGACCCTAAGAAGTACGGCGGCTTCGTGAGCC
CCACCGTGGCCTATTCTGTGCTGGTGGTGGCCAAAGTGGAAAAGGGCAAGTCCAAGAAACTGAAGAGTGT
GAAAGAGCTGCTGGGGATCACCATCATGGAAAGAAGCAGCTTCGAGAAGAATCCCATCGACTTTCTGGAA
GCCAAGGGCTACAAAGAAGTGAAAAAGGACCTGATCATCAAGCTGCCTAAGTACTCCCTGTTCGAGCTGG
AAAACGGCCGGAAGAGAATGCTGGCCTCTGCCCGGTTCCTGCAGAAGGGAAACGAACTGGCCCTGCCCTC
CAAATATGTGAACTTCCTGTACCTGGCCAGCCACTATGAGAAGCTGAAGGGCTCCCCCGAGGATAATGAG
CAGAAACAGCTGTTTGTGGAACAGCACAAGCACTACCTGGACGAGATCATCGAGCAGATCAGCGAGTTCT
CCAAGAGAGTGATCCTGGCCGACGCTAATCTGGACAAAGTGCTGTCCGCCTACAACAAGCACCGGGATAA
GCCCATCAGAGAGCAGGCCGAGAATATCATCCACCTGTTTACCCTGACCAATCTGGGAGCCCCTCGGGCC
TTCAAGTACTTTGACACCACCATCGACCGGAAGGTGTACCGGAGCACCAAAGAGGTGCTGGACGCCACCC
TGATCCACCAGAGCATCACCGGCCTGTACGAGACACGAATCGATTTGTCTCAGCTGGGAGGCGACGCCGC
AAAAAGGCCGGCGGCCACGAAAAAGGCCGGCCAGGCAAAAAAGAAAAAGGCAGGCTCAGGCGAGGGCAGA
GGAAGTCTGCTAACATGCGGTGACGTCGAGGAGAATCCTGGCCCAAGCGCTATGGCCAAGCCTTTGTCTC
AAGAAGAATCCACCCTCATTGAAAGAGCAACGGCTACAATCAACAGCATCCCCATCTCTGAAGACTACAG
CGTCGCCAGCGCAGCTCTCTCTAGCGACGGCCGCATCTTCACTGGTGTCAATGTATATCATTTTACTGGG
GGACCTTGTGCAGAACTCGTGGTGCTGGGCACTGCTGCTGCTGCGGCAGCTGGCAACCTGACTTGTATCG
TCGCGATCGGAAATGAGAACAGGGGCATCTTGAGCCCCTGCGGACGGTGCCGACAGGTGCTTCTCGATCT
GCATCCTGGGATCAAAGCCATAGTGAAGGACAGTGATGGACAGCCGACGGCAGTTGGGATTCGTGAATTG
CTGCCCTCTGGTTATGTGTGGGAGGGCGCAACAAACTTCTCTCTGCTGAAACAAGCCGGAGATGTCGAAG
AGAATCCTGGACCGACTAGTATGGTGAGCGAGCTGATTAAGGAGAACATGCACATGAAGCTATACATGGA
GGGCACCGTGAACAACCACCACTTCAAGTGCACATCCGAGGGCGAAGGCAAGCCCTACGAGGGCACCCAG
ACCATGAGAATCAAGGCGGTCGAGGGCGGCCCTCTCCCCTTCGCCTTCGACATCCTGGCTACCAGCTTCA
TGTACGGCAGCAAAACCTTCATCAACCACACCCAGGGCATCCCCGACTTCTTTAAGCAGTCCTTCCCCGA
GGGCTTCACATGGGAGAGAGTCACCACATACGAAGACGGGGGCGTGCTGACCGCTACCCAGGACACCAGC
CTCCAGGACGGCTGCCTCATCTACAACGTCAAGATCAGAGGGGTGAACTTCCCATCCAACGGCCCTGTGA
TGCAGAAGAAAACACTCGGCTGGGAGGCCTCCACCGAGACCCTGTACCCCGCTGACGGCGGCCTGGAAGG
CAGAGCCGACATGGCCCTGAAGCTCGTGGGCGGGGGCCACCTGATCTGCAACTTGAAGACCACATACAGA
TCCAAGAAACCCGCTAAGAACCTCAAGATGCCCGGCGTCTACTATGTGGACAGAAGACTGGAAAGAATCA
AGGAGGCCGACAAAGAGACCTACGTCGAGCAGCACGAGGTGGCTGTGGCCAGATACTGCGACCTCCCTAG
CAAACTGGGGCACAGATGATAGACGCGTTAAGTCGACAATCAACCTCTGGATTACAAAATTTGTGAAAGA
TTGACTGGTATTCTTAACTATGTTGCTCCTTTTACGCTATGTGGATACGCTGCTTTAATGCCTTTGTATC
ATGCTATTGCTTCCCGTATGGCTTTCATTTTCTCCTCCTTGTATAAATCCTGGTTGCTGTCTCTTTATGA
GGAGTTGTGGCCCGTTGTCAGGCAACGTGGCGTGGTGTGCACTGTGTTTGCTGACGCAACCCCCACTGGT
TGGGGCATTGCCACCACCTGTCAGCTCCTTTCCGGGACTTTCGCTTTCCCCCTCCCTATTGCCACGGCGG
AACTCATCGCCGCCTGCCTTGCCCGCTGCTGGACAGGGGCTCGGCTGTTGGGCACTGACAATTCCGTGGT
GTTGTCGGGGAAATCATCGTCCTTTCCTTGGCTGCTCGCCTGTGTTGCCACCTGGATTCTGCGCGGGACG
TCCTTCTGCTACGTCCCTTCGGCCCTCAATCCAGCGGACCTTCCTTCCCGCGGCCTGCTGCCGGCTCTGC
GGCCTCTTCCGCGTCTTCGCCTTCGCCCTCAGACGAGTCGGATCTCCCTTTGGGCCGCCTCCCCGCGTCG
ACTTTAAGACCAATGACTTACAAGGCAGCTGTAGATCTTAGCCACTTTTTAAAAGAAAAGGGGGGACTGG
AAGGGCTAATTCACTCCCAACGAAGACAAGATCTGCTTTTTGCTTGTACTGGGTCTCTCTGGTTAGACCA
GATCTGAGCCTGGGAGCTCTCTGGCTAACTAGGGAACCCACTGCTTAAGCCTCAATAAAGCTTGCCTTGA
GTGCTTCAAGTAGTGTGTGCCCGTCTGTTGTGTGACTCTGGTAACTAGAGATCCCTCAGACCCTTTTAGT
CAGTGTGGAAAATCTCTAGCAGTACGTATAGTAGTTCATGTCATCTTATTATTCAGTATTTATAACTTGC
AAAGAAATGAATATCAGAGAGTGAGAGGAACTTGTTTATTGCAGCTTATAATGGTTACAAATAAAGCAAT
AGCATCACAAATTTCACAAATAAAGCATTTTTTTCACTGCATTCTAGTTGTGGTTTGTCCAAACTCATCA
ATGTATCTTATCATGTCTGGCTCTAGCTATCCCGCCCCTAACTCCGCCCATCCCGCCCCTAACTCCGCCC
AGTTCCGCCCATTCTCCGCCCCATGGCTGACTAATTTTTTTTATTTATGCAGAGGCCGAGGCCGCCTCGG
CCTCTGAGCTATTCCAGAAGTAGTGAGGAGGCTTTTTTGGAGGCCTAGGGACGTACCCAATTCGCCCTAT
AGTGAGTCGTATTACGCGCGCTCACTGGCCGTCGTTTTACAACGTCGTGACTGGGAAAACCCTGGCGTTA
CCCAACTTAATCGCCTTGCAGCACATCCCCCTTTCGCCAGCTGGCGTAATAGCGAAGAGGCCCGCACCGA
TCGCCCTTCCCAACAGTTGCGCAGCCTGAATGGCGAATGGG
[124 nt withheld, positions 10262-10385]
C
[91 nt withheld, positions 10387-10477]
A
[49 nt withheld, positions 10479-10527]
CCTTTGACGTTGGAGTCCACGTTCTTT
[37 nt withheld, positions 10555-10591]
ACCCTATCTCGGTCTATTCTTTTGATTTATAAGGGATTTTGCCGATTTCGGCCTATTGGTTAAAAAATGA
GCTGATTTAACAAAAATTTAACGCGAATTTTAACAAAATATTAACGCTTACAATTTAGGTGGCACTTTTC
GGGGAAATGTGCGCGGAACCCCTATTTGTTTATTTTTCTAAATACATTCAAATATGTATCCGCTCATGAG
ACAATAACCCTGATAAATGCTTCAATAATATTGAAAAAGGAAGAGTATGAGTATTCAACATTTCCGTGTC
GCCCTTATTCCCTTTTTTGCGGCATTTTGCCTTCCTGTTTTTGCTCACCCAGAAACGCTGGTGAAAGTAA
AAGATGCTGAAGATCAGTTGGGTGCACGAGTGGGTTACATCGAACTGGATCTCAACAGCGGTAAGATCCT
TGAGAGTTTTCGCCCCGAAGAACGTTTTCCAATGATGAGCACTTTTAAAGTTCTGCTATGTGGCGCGGTA
TTATCCCGTATTGACGCCGGGCAAGAGCAACTCGGTCGCCGCATACACTATTCTCAGAATGACTTGGTTG
AGTACTCACCAGTCACAGAAAAGCATCTTACGGATGGCATGACAGTAAGAGAATTATGCAGTGCTGCCAT
AACCATGAGTGATAACACTGCGGCCAACTTACTTCTGACAACGATCGGAGGACCGAAGGAGCTAACCGCT
TTTTTGCACAACATGGGGGATCATGTAACTCGCCTTGATCGTTGGGAACCGGAGCTGAATGAAGCCATAC
CAAACGACGAGCGTGACACCACGATGCCTGTAGCAATGGCAACAACGTTGCGCAAACTATTAACTGGCGA
ACTACTTACTCTAGCTTCCCGGCAACAATTAATAGACTGGATGGAGGCGGATAAAGTTGCAGGACCACTT
CTGCGCTCGGCCCTTCCGGCTGGCTGGTTTATTGCTGATAAATCTGGAGCCGGTGAGCGTGGGTCTCGCG
GTATCATTGCAGCACTGGGGCCAGATGGTAAGCCCTCCCGTATCGTAGTTATCTACACGACGGGGAGTCA
GGCAACTATGGATGAACGAAATAGACAGATCGCTGAGATAGGTGCCTCACTGATTAAGCATTGGTAACTG
TCAGACCAAGTTTACTCATATATACTTTAGATTGATTTAAAACTTCATTTTTAATTTAAAAGGATCTAGG
TGAAGATCCTTTTTGATAATCTCATGACCAAAATCCCTTAACGTGAGTTTTCGTTCCACTGAGCGTCAGA
CCCCGTAGAAAAGATCAAAGGATCTTCTTGAGATCCTTTTTTTCTGCGCGTAATCTGCTGCTTGCAAACA
AAAAAACCACCGCTACCAGCGGTGGTTTGTTTGCCGGATCAAGAGCTACCAACTCTTTTTCCGAAGGTAA
CTGGCTTCAGCAGAGCGCAGATACCAAATACTGTTCTTCTAGTGTAGCCGTAGTTAGGCCACCACTTCAA
GAACTCTGTAGCACCGCCTACATACCTCGCTCTGCTAATCCTGTTACCAGTGGCTGCTGCCAGTGGCGAT
AAGTCGTGTCTTACCGGGTTGGACTCAAGACGATAGTTACCGGATAAGGCGCAGCGGTCGGGCTGAACGG
GGGGTTCGTGCACACAGCCCAGCTTGGAGCGAACGACCTACACCGAACTGAGATACCTACAGCGTGAGCT
ATGAGAAAGCGCCACGCTTCCCGAAGGGAGAAAGGCGGACAGGTATCCGGTAAGCGGCAGGGTCGGAACA
GGAGAGCGCACGAGGGAGCTTCCAGGGGGAAACGCCTGGTATCTTTATAGTCCTGTCGGGTTTCGCCACC
TCTGACTTGAGCGTCGATTTTTGTGATGCTCGTCAGGGGGGCGGAGCCTATGGAAAAACGCCAGCAACGC
GGCCTTTTTACGGTTCCTGGCCTTTTGCTGGCCTTTTGCTCACATGTTCTTTCCTGCGTTATCCCCTGAT
TCTGTGGATAACCGTATTACCGCCTTTGAGTGAGCTGATACCGCTCGCCGCAGCCGAACGACCGAGCGCA
GCGAGTCAGTGAGCGAGGAAGCGGAAGAGCGCCCAATACGCAAACCGCCTCTCCCCGCGCGTTGGCCGAT
TCATTAATGCAGCTGGCACGACAGGTTTCCCGACTGGAAAGCGGGCAGTGAGCGCAACGCAATTAATGTG
AGTTAGCTCACTCATTAGGCACCCCAGGCTTTACAC
Features (pLannotate 1.2.2; 29 found; start..end, strand, type, name):
     28..50      +  protein_bind   lac operator (fragment): The lac repressor binds to the lac operator to inhibit transcription in E. coli. This inhibition can be relieved by adding lactose or isopropyl-β-D-thiogalactopyranoside (IPTG). lac repressor encoded by lacI
     93..111     +  promoter       T3 promoter: promoter for bacteriophage T3 RNA polymerase
    139..365     +  promoter       RSV promoter: Rous sarcoma virus enhancer/promoter
    366..546     +  LTR            5' LTR (truncated): truncated 5' long terminal repeat (LTR) from HIV-1
    593..718     +  misc_feature   HIV-1 Ψ: packaging signal of human immunodeficiency virus type 1
    702..1065    +  CDS            HIV-1 gag (fragment): gag protein from human immunodeficiency virus 1; gag
   1211..1444    +  misc_feature   RRE: The Rev response element (RRE) of HIV-1 allows for Rev-dependent mRNA export from the nucleus to the cytoplasm.
   1821..1847    +  CDS            Rev (fragment): human immunodeficiency virus 1 (HIV-1) Rev protein; rev; enhances nuclear export of unspliced and incompletely spliced viral mRNAs
   1907..2024    +  misc_feature   cPPT/CTS: central polypurine tract and central termination sequence of HIV-1
   2090..2156    +  CDS            small t antigen (fragment): SV40 (simian virus 40) small t antigen
   2163..3341    +  promoter       EF-1α promoter: strong constitutive promoter for human elongation factor EF-1α
   3385..7485    +  CDS            Cas9: Cas9 (Csn1) endonuclease from the Streptococcus pyogenes Type II CRISPR/Cas system generates RNA-guided double strand breaks in DNA
   7492..7539    +  CDS            nucleoplasmin NLS: bipartite nuclear localization signal from nucleoplasmin
   7612..8007    +  CDS            BSD: blasticidin S deaminase; Aspergillus terreus BSD; confers resistance to blasticidin
   8071..8766    +  CDS            mKate2: mKate2 is a basic (constitutively fluorescent) red fluorescent protein published in 2009, derived from Entacmaea quadricolor. It is reported to be a rapidly-maturing monomer with moderate acid sensitivity.
   8788..9376    +  misc_feature   WPRE: woodchuck hepatitis virus posttranscriptional regulatory element
   9427..9446    +  misc_feature   cPPT/CTS (fragment): central polypurine tract and central termination sequence of HIV-1
   9448..9681    +  LTR            3' LTR (ΔU3): self-inactivating 3' long terminal repeat (LTR) from HIV-1
   9759..9880    +  polyA_signal   SV40 poly(A) signal: SV40 polyadenylation signal
   9920..10055   +  rep_origin     SV40 ori: SV40 origin of replication
  10076..10094   -  promoter       T7 promoter: promoter for bacteriophage T7 RNA polymerase
  10102..10257   +  CDS            lacZα (fragment): LacZα fragment of β-galactosidase; lacZ fragment
  10262..10690   +  rep_origin     f1 ori (sequence partly withheld): f1 bacteriophage origin of replication; arrow indicates direction of (+) strand synthesis
  10743..10847   +  promoter       AmpR promoter: bla
  10848..11708   +  CDS            AmpR: β-lactamase; bla; confers resistance to ampicillin, carbenicillin, and related antibiotics
  11879..12467   +  rep_origin     ori: high-copy-number ColE1/pMB1/pBR322/pUC origin of replication
  12650..12742   +  CDS            lacI (fragment): lac repressor; lacI; The lac repressor binds to the lac operator to inhibit transcription in E. coli. This inhibition can be relieved by adding lactose or isopropyl-β-D-thiogalactopyranoside (IPTG).
  12755..12776   +  protein_bind   CAP binding site: CAP binding activates transcription in the presence of cAMP. E. coli catabolite activator protein
  12791..24      +  promoter       lac promoter (across the origin): promoter for the E. coli lac operon
