[The description below was written by a language model from this plasmid's Addgene catalogue record and pLannotate feature annotations shown in this document.]
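Description:
pRDA_275 is a third-generation, self-inactivating lentiviral CRISPR vector of about 12.8 kb, built on the pRDA_085 backbone, for delivering the Cas9-NG nuclease to mammalian cells. Cas9-NG is an engineered SpCas9 variant with relaxed PAM requirements; the automated annotation simply labels the open reading frame as Streptococcus pyogenes Cas9. In bacteria the plasmid replicates from a high-copy ColE1/pUC-type origin and is selected with ampicillin through the bla gene. An f1 origin, an SV40 origin and remnants of lac and phage promoter elements are also carried in the backbone.

The viral cassette begins with an RSV promoter fused to a truncated HIV-1 5' LTR, which allows Tat-independent production of genomic RNA in packaging cells. It is followed by the Ψ packaging signal with a gag fragment, the RRE for Rev-dependent nuclear export, and the cPPT/CTS, which aids nuclear import of the preintegration complex. A human EF-1α promoter then drives Cas9-NG carrying a C-terminal nucleoplasmin bipartite NLS. Blasticidin S deaminase and the red fluorescent protein mKate2 lie downstream in the same orientation with short gaps and no annotated promoter of their own. This suggests co-expression from the same transcript, perhaps through 2A-type linkers, although the record does not annotate the linking sequences. A WPRE enhances transcript expression, and the ΔU3 3' LTR inactivates the LTR promoter after integration.

The stated purpose is nuclease Cas expression. Transduced cells can be selected with blasticidin or tracked by red fluorescence, giving stable Cas9-NG lines. No guide RNA cassette is annotated, so guides would presumably be supplied separately, as in the associated work benchmarking SpCas9 PAM variants.
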