Addgene plasmid #179091: pRDA_275
Purpose: nuclease Cas expression
Depositing lab: John Doench & David Root. Depositing organization: Broad Institute. Publication: Benchmarking of SpCas9 variants enables deeper base editor screens of BRCA1 and BCL2. Sangree AK, Griffith AL, Szegletes ZM, Roy P, DeWeirdt PC, Hegde M, McGee AV, Hanna RE, Doench JG. Nat Commun. 2022 Mar 14;13(1):1318. doi: 10.1038/s41467-022-28884-7. PubMed 35288574.
Backbone
  Vector backbone: pRDA_085
  Vector type: Lentiviral, CRISPR
Growth in bacteria
  Bacterial resistance: Ampicillin, 100 μg/mL
  Growth temperature: 30°C
  Growth strain: NEB Stable
  Copy number: High Copy
Gene/Insert
  Gene/Insert name: Cas9-NG
  Species: Synthetic
  Cloning method: Restriction Enzyme; 5′ cloning site Unknown (unknown if destroyed); 3′ cloning site Unknown (unknown if destroyed)
Terms and licenses: Academic/Nonprofit Terms; Industry Terms: Not Available to Industry
How to cite: pRDA_275 was a gift from John Doench & David Root (Addgene plasmid # 179091 ; http://n2t.net/addgene:179091 ; RRID:Addgene_179091)
